Addgene plasmid #102835: pBW_0003
Purpose: Binary vector containing Sr22 Schomburgk allele driven by Sr33 promoter, Sr22 terminator
Depositing lab: Brande Wulff. Depositing organization: John Innes Centre. Publication: Extensive Genetic Variation at the Sr22 Wheat Stem Rust Resistance Gene Locus in the Grasses Revealed Through Evolutionary Genomics and Functional Analyses. Md Hatta MA, Ghosh S, Athiyannan N, Richardson T, Steuernagel B, Yu G, Rouse MN, Ayliffe M, Lagudah ES, Radhakrishnan GV, Periyannan SK, Wulff BBH. Mol Plant Microbe Interact. 2020 Nov;33(11):1286-1298. doi: 10.1094/MPMI-01-20-0018-R. Epub 2020 Oct 1. PubMed 32779520.
Backbone
  Vector backbone: pVecBARII
  Vector type: Plant Expression
  Selectable markers: Basta
Growth in bacteria
  Bacterial resistance: Spectinomycin, 50 μg/mL
  Growth temperature: 37°C
  Growth strain: DH5alpha
  Copy number: Unknown
Gene/Insert
  Gene/Insert name: Sr22 Schomburgk
  Species: Synthetic
  Insert size (bp): 9871
  Entrez Gene: NEWENTRY
  Promoter: Sr33 promoter
  Cloning method: Restriction Enzyme; 5′ cloning site NotI (not destroyed); 3′ cloning site NotI (not destroyed)
  Sequencing primers: 5′ CTTGAGTGCTGTTGGTCTTCC; 3′ CGAGATGCGCCTTTGGTTATG
Terms and licenses: Academic/Nonprofit Terms; Industry Terms: Not Available to Industry
How to cite: pBW_0003 was a gift from Brande Wulff (Addgene plasmid # 102835 ; http://n2t.net/addgene:102835 ; RRID:Addgene_102835)
