[The description below was written by a language model from this plasmid's Addgene catalogue record and pLannotate feature annotations shown in this document.]
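Description:
pBW_0003 is a plant binary vector of about 22 kb, built on the pVecBARII backbone for Agrobacterium-mediated transformation. It carries the Schomburgk allele of the wheat stem rust resistance gene Sr22. The roughly 9.9 kb insert, listed as synthetic, was cloned as a NotI fragment and places Sr22 under the Sr33 promoter with the native Sr22 terminator. This insert is not annotated in the feature table. It presumably occupies the large unannotated stretch between the multiple cloning site remnant and the right border region, where the short chicken β-actin promoter hit is most likely a spurious match.

The T-DNA is bounded by nopaline-type left and right border repeats. Next to the left border is the plant selection cassette: a CaMV 35S promoter with the TMV Ω translational enhancer drives bar, which encodes phosphinothricin acetyltransferase, followed by the octopine synthase terminator. This cassette gives transformed plant tissue Basta (glufosinate) resistance. A NOS promoter and a small nos-nptII fragment near the right border look like remnants of an earlier kanamycin cassette.

Outside the T-DNA, the backbone has a broad-host-range oriV with its trfA replication protein for maintenance in Agrobacterium. A ColE1/pUC-type origin supports propagation in E. coli, and oriT and traJ are transfer elements, with traJ interrupted by an IS1 insertion in the sequenced record. Bacterial selection is by spectinomycin through aadA, and a streptothricin acetyltransferase gene lies next to it. The construct was made to introduce this Sr22 allele into plants and test its function in stem rust resistance, as part of a study of genetic variation at the Sr22 locus.
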