Features (pLannotate 1.2.2; 25 found; start..end, strand, type, name):
    416..440     +  misc_feature   LB T-DNA repeat: left border repeat from nopaline C58 T-DNA
    495..1298    +  CDS            IBMP_CAMVB (fragment): Experimental evidence at protein level: Swiss-Prot protein existence level 1. Enhances the ribosomal termination-reinitiation event leading to the translation of major open reading frames on the polycistronic viral RNAs. From Cauliflower mosaic virus (strain Bari 1) (CaMV).
   1482..1827    +  promoter       CaMV 35S promoter: strong constitutive promoter from cauliflower mosaic virus
   1857..1912    +  misc_feature   TMV Ω: translational enhancer from the tobacco mosaic virus 5'-leader sequence (Gallie et al., 1988)
   1914..2462    +  CDS            bar: PAT_STRHY - Experimental evidence at protein level: Swiss-Prot protein existence level 1. Inactivates phosphinothricin (PPT) by transfer of an acetyl group from acetyl CoA. Can also acetylate demethylphosphinothricin but not PTT or glutamate. This enzyme is an effector of phosphinothricin tripeptide (PTT or bialaphos) resistance. From Streptomyces hygroscopicus. Introduced by genetic manipulation and expressed in glufosinate-tolerant maize by Dekalb Genetics.
   2488..3195    +  terminator     OCS terminator: octopine synthase terminator
   3196..3215    +  misc_feature   MCS (fragment): pUC18/19 multiple cloning site
   8470..8487    -  promoter       chicken β-actin promoter (fragment): contains a 21-bp deletion relative to the standard chicken β-actin promoter
  13110..13132   -  promoter       NOS promoter (fragment): nopaline synthase promoter
  13138..13187   -  CDS            KanR (fragment): fusion between an N-terminal peptide of nopaline synthase and Tn5 aminoglycoside phosphotransferase; nos-nptII; confers resistance to kanamycin
  13188..13371   -  promoter       NOS promoter: nopaline synthase promoter NOS promoter
  13527..13551   +  misc_feature   RB T-DNA repeat: right border repeat from nopaline C58 T-DNA
  13698..14060   -  CDS            ocd (fragment): OCD_AGRFC - Experimental evidence at protein level: Swiss-Prot protein existence level 1. Catalyzes the conversion of L-ornithine into L-proline with release of ammonia. Is involved in the utilization of nopaline, a catabolic pathway that proceeds through L-arginine and L-ornithine to L-proline. Nopaline is a predominant opine in plant cells transformed with Ti plasmid pTiC58. From Agrobacterium fabrum (strain C58 / ATCC 33970) (Agrobacterium tumefaciens (strain C58)).
  14052..14666   +  rep_origin     oriV: origin of replication for the bacterial F plasmid
  15352..16137   -  CDS            aadA: S3AD_SHIFL - Experimental evidence at protein level: Swiss-Prot protein existence level 1. Mediates bacterial resistance to the antibiotics streptomycin and spectinomycin. From Shigella flexneri.
  16198..16719   -  CDS            sat-1: STA_ECOLX - Protein inferred from homology: Swiss-Prot protein existence level 3. Involved in resistance to streptothricin, a broad-spectrum antibiotic produced by streptomycetes (PubMed:1850404). Detoxifies streptothricin via acetylation of the beta amino group of the first beta-lysyl moiety of streptothricin (By similarity). From Escherichia coli.
  16815..17062   +  CDS            bla(M) (fragment): β-lactamase lacking the signal sequence; bla(M); allows cytosolic expression of β-lactamase
  17234..17822   +  rep_origin     ori: high-copy-number ColE1/pMB1/pBR322/pUC origin of replication
  18008..18061   -  misc_feature   bom (fragment): basis of mobility region from pBR322
  19043..19162   -  CDS            tetR (fragment): TETR1_ECOLX - Experimental evidence at protein level: Swiss-Prot protein existence level 1. TetR is the repressor of the tetracycline resistance element; its N-terminal region forms a helix-turn-helix structure and binds DNA. Binding of tetracycline to TetR reduces the repressor affinity for the tetracycline resistance gene (tetA) promoter operator sites. From Escherichia coli.
  19182..20330   -  CDS            trfA: trans-acting replication protein that binds to and activates oriV
  20602..20955   -  CDS            traJ: oriT-recognizing protein; traJ
  20955..21722   -  mobile_element IS1: prokaryotic transposable element IS1
  21723..21749   -  CDS            traJ (fragment): oriT-recognizing protein; traJ
  21782..21891   -  oriT           oriT: incP origin of transfer
>Addgene plasmid #102835 | pBW_0003 | addgene full sequence | sequence record 200223 | Addgene NGS Result
GTCGACGATCGTCAACGTTCACTTCTAAAGAAATAGCGCCACTCAGCTTCCTCAGCGGCTTTATCCAGCG
ATTTCCTATTATGTCGGCATAGTTCTCAAGATCGACAGCCTGTCACGGTTAAGCGAGAAATGAATAAGAA
GGCTGATAATTCGGATCTCTGCGAGGGAGATGATATTTGATCACAGGCAGCAACGCTCTGTCATCGTTAC
AATCAACATGCTACCCTCCGCGAGATCATCCGTGTTTCAAACCCGGCAGCTTAGTTGCCGTTCTTCCGAA
TAGCATCGGTAACATGAGCAAAGTCTGCCGCCTTACAACGGCTCTCCCGCTGACGCCGTCCCGGACTGAT
GGGCTGCCTGTATCGAGTGGTGATTTTGTGCCGAGCTGCCGGTCGGGGAGCTGTTGGCTGGCTGGTGGCA
GGATATATTGTGGTGTAAACAAATTGACGCTTAGACAACTTAATAACACATTGCGGACGTTTTTAATGTA
CTGAATTCCAATCCCACAAAAATCTGAGCTTAACAGCACAGTTGCTCCTCTCAGAGCAGAATCGGGTATT
CAACACCCTCATATCAACTACTACGTTGTGTATAACGGTCCACATGCCGGTATATACGATGACTGGGGTT
GTACAAAGGCGGCAACAAACGGCGTTCCCGGAGTTGCACACAAGAAATTTGCCACTATTACAGAGGCAAG
AGCAGCAGCTGACGCGTACACAACAAGTCAGCAAACAGACAGGTTGAACTTCATCCCCAAAGGAGAAGCT
CAACTCAAGCCCAAGAGCTTTGCTAAGGCCCTAACAAGCCCACCAAAGCAAAAAGCCCACTGGCTCACGC
TAGGAACCAAAAGGCCCAGCAGTGATCCAGCCCCAAAAGAGATCTCCTTTGCCCCGGAGATTACAATGGA
CGATTTCCTCTATCTTTACGATCTAGGAAGGAAGTTCGAAGGTGAAGGTGACGACACTATGTTCACCACT
GATAATGAGAAGGTTAGCCTCTTCAATTTCAGAAAGAATGCTGACCCACAGATGGTTAGAGAGGCCTACG
CAGCAGGTCTCATCAAGACGATCTACCCGAGTAACAATCTCCAGGAGATCAAATACCTTCCCAAGAAGGT
TAAAGATGCAGTCAAAAGATTCAGGACTAATTGCATCAAGAACACAGAGAAAGACATATTTCTCAAGATC
AGAAGTACTATTCCAGTATGGACGATTCAAGGCTTGCTTCATAAACCAAGGCAAGTAATAGAGATTGGAG
TCTCTAAAAAGGTAGTTCCTACTGAATCTAAGGCCATGCATGGAGTCTAAGATTCAAATCGAGGATCTAA
CAGAACTCGCCGTGAAGACTGGCGAACAGTTCATACAGAGTCTTTTACGACTCAATGACAAGAAGAAAAT
CTTCGTCAACATGGTGGAGCACGACACTCTGGTCTACTCCAAAAATGTCAAAGATACAGTCTCAGAAGAC
CAAAGGGCTATTGAGACTTTTCAACAAAGGATAATTTCGGGAAACCTCCTCGGATTCCATTGCCCAGCTA
TCTGTCACTTCATCGAAAGGACAGTAGAAAAGGAAGGTGGCTCCTACAAATGCCATCATTGCGATAAAGG
AAAGGCTATCATTCAAGATCTCTCTGCCGACAGTGGTCCCAAAGATGGACCCCCACCCACGAGGAGCATC
GTGGAAAAAGAAGACGTTCCAACCACGTCTTCAAAGCAAGTGGATTGATGTGACATCTCCACTGACGTAA
GGGATGACGCACAATCCCACTATCCTTCGCAAGACCCTTCCTCTATATAAGGAAGTTCATTTCATTTGGA
GAGGACACGCTCGAGTATAAGAGCTCTATTTTTACAACAATTACCAACAACAACAAACAACAAACAACAT
TACAATTACTATTTACAATTACCATGAGCCCAGAACGACGCCCGGCCGACATCCGCCGTGCCACCGAGGC
GGACATGCCGGCGGTCTGCACCATCGTCAACCACTACATCGAGACAAGCACGGTCAACTTCCGTACCGAG
CCGCAGGAACCGCAGGAGTGGACGGACGACCTCGTCCGTCTGCGGGAGCGCTATCCCTGGCTCGTCGCCG
AGGTGGACGGCGAGGTCGCCGGCATCGCCTACGCGGGCCCCTGGAAGGCACGCAACGCCTACGACTGGAC
GGCCGAGTCAACCGTGTACGTCTCCCCCCGCCACCAGCGGACGGGACTGGGCTCCACGCTCTACACCCAC
CTGCTGAAGTCCCTGGAGGCACAGGGCTTCAAGAGCGTGGTCGCTGTCATCGGGCTGCCCAACGACCCGA
GCGTGCGCATGCACGAGGCGCTCGGATATGCCCCCCGCGGCATGCTGCGGGCGGCCGGCTTCAAGCACGG
GAACTGGCATGACGTGGGTTTCTGGCAGCTGGACTTCAGCCTGCCGGTACCGCCCCGTCCGGTCCTGCCC
GTCACCGAGATTTGATGACCCGGGGGATCCTAGAGTCCTGCTTTAATGAGATATGCGAGACGCCTATGAT
CGCATGATATTTGCTTTCAATTCTGTTGTGCACGTTGTAAAAAACCTGAGCATGTGTAGCTCAGATCCTT
ACCGCCGGTTTCGGTTCATTCTAATGAATATATCACCCGTTACTATCGTATTTTTATGAATAATATTCTC
CGTTCAATTTACTGATTGTACCCTACTACTTATATGTACAATATTAAAATGAAAACAATATATTGTGCTG
AATAGGTTTATAGCGACATCTATGATAGAGCGCCACAATAACAAACAATTGCGTTTTATTATTACAAATC
CAATTTTAAAAAAAGCGGCAGAACCGGTCAAACCTAAAAGACTGATTACATAAATCTTATTCAAATTTCA
AAAGTGCCCCAGGGGCTAGTATCTACGACACACCGAGCGGCGAACTAATAACGCTCACTGAAGGGAACTC
CGGTTCCCCGCCGGCGCGCATGGGTGAGATTCCTTGAAGTTGAGTATTGGCCGTCCGCTCTACCGAAAGT
TACGGGCACCATTCAACCCGGTCCAGCACGGCGGCCGGGTAACCGACTTGCTGCCCCGAGAATTATGCAG
CATTTTTTTGGTGTATGTGGGCCCCAAATGAAGTGCAGGTCAAACCTTGACAGTGACGACAAATCGTTGG
GCGGGTCCAGGGCGAATTTTGCGACAACATGTCGAGGCTCAGCAGGACCTGCAGGCATGCAAGCTCTAGA
GCGGCCGCCGCCGCGACGACTCGACGATTAGTCGGCGATTAGTCGGCGACTCAAAAACCTTGTAAACAGT
CAACATCGTGGTAATATACGCACCACAAACTTGAAAACTTGAGCAAAAACACCATGATAACTTTGACCTG
GATGGAGGAAGTTGTTGAAAAGCATACCCTCGGTAATTTATGTGCAAATAACATGATAATTTACCCATCG
GAGAGCTAATAACTCTCGTTCAAACACCACAATAATTTTTTGACCCTGAATTTTTTTTCGTTGAAGAACA
TTACCCCCAATAACTTCTAGGTAAATAGCACGGTAATATATTTATTGCAGATACAATAACTTACGCAAAA
ACAGTATGCTAGCTTTGACCCACGTAAAAAATTGTTTGAAGCATATCGTTGGTAAATTTTGTTTAAATAG
AATGGTAATATACGCATTGCAGACATGATAAGTTACTCACAAACATCATGATAAGTTTGATTCGGGTGGA
TGAAGTTGTTGAAAATATACCCGGTAACTTGTGTGTAAACAGCACGGTAATAGTCTTGATTTGGGGAAGA
ATAGTAAAAAATTGTCAAAAAATACACTGGTAACTTTTGTATGTAAATAGCATAGTAAATTAGGCACCAC
AAACTTGATAATTTAGATACAAACACCGCGGTAAATTAGAGATTTTTTTAAAAGATAGCCATGGTAATAT
ACCCATCGGATACCTGATAACTTACGTACATATACTATGGTAATATTTGACTCGGTGGGGAAATTATTGA
AAACAGACACCCCCCCCCCCCCTCCCGGTAACTTATATGTAAACATCATGGTAATATATGAACTGTAGTG
TCGGTGAACCATTTTTATGCCTCCGATGACTTATGTGGAAATAGCACGGTAACTTGCATATAAAAGGCAT
GGTAAATTTTGGTTAAAAAAAGTCATCGAAACATGTCAACATAGGATCTAGTTTCAAAGATCTCATCGCG
ACGAATCGTATATGTAAAAACGGTTTTTACATCGGACCGACGGTTTGAGCTACAAAACATTTTAAATATT
TTAATAAAGAAAATCTAGAATGACATCGTCTTTTTTGTCCTCTAATGTATGCATCTAATTAGAAGGAGAA
ATGCACGTGAAAGAAGAAAGAATCAAACTAATGTATACATCTATTTAGAGTGAAGGAAATAGAGGTGTGA
CAGTTTTGTTTATATGGCACACATGTGCCAAATATCATAGTCCGATAGAATATAGATGCACGCTAGATCT
TTTTCTTCTGATAAGCTACACGGTATGTGTTTCCTAACAACAGAAATCTGGGTTACATATCAAAGTCTCA
ATCTAAGAATACACAAATATTAATGGAAAAAAATACTCAAATGACAATCTACTTATGCCCAAAAGAAAAG
AAAAAAATTGCATCCGACTCTGAATTCGTGATACTTGTCTTACTTATTCCTAGTCATTCCACTAATTCGT
GATACTTGCAGACATGTACAGAAGTATCATTTGCTGCAGCATCCAATCCGAGTACGTGACTTGGGCTCCA
TAACCAAAGGCGCATCTCGGTTTAGGCAAAGCCTAGGACTTGACGGCCGGCGTTGTAGCTGAAATAGATT
ACCGGAAAAAAGATTGAAGCATATGCACATCTTTTGATCTACTGCTCACCAAGACAAAAGTACAAACTAG
TTAATAGTACCTGAGCCTGTCATACCTATTTGCTCGTCTTGTAACATATGCTGCGTATTATATCTTGTCA
TCTCCAGTATTGGACGGTTGGGGTTCGCCTCGGCCATGCTCTTGAAAGCATCCTCCGCAGCCTCTACTTC
TGCCACCGTCCAGCCACCGCAGGATAAGCTGACAGTGAGGCGAGCAAGGCTGGAGAGGCGTTGGATGCCA
AAGTCGAAATCGACCGCAGCAGATTTGGGCTTTTCGATGAAGTTATGGAGTTTAAGCTCCTTGAGCCTCG
GCATAGCCCCCGGTTCAAACATTAAAACCCCCATACGAGTATTGTAAGCCTCAAACTTCTGCAACTGTTG
AAATCCTTCACGCCTGATGATGAGCCGCCCAGCGTCGTCTGTTTTGTATAGAGGCGGCAGTGTCAAATCG
ATCAGATTGGGTATCAATCCAATCATCTCAATATCCTGCTGCTCTATCTTCGGATCGTCCAAAAGCAACC
TGTGTAGGTTGGGAAGTGACGCGAGCCATCTGCTAATCCGGCTGATATCTTGTCCATATACAAAAACCTC
CTGGATACAACCCAAAGCAGGGAGGAACGGCTCTTCTCCATCCTTTTCTCTCAGATAATAATCAATACTC
AGGGAAAGGAGGCCGCATTCGTCCAGTTTACAGAGAGAGGACACCAGCTTTTCCTTGGACTCTTCTAATT
TGTTGCCTTCAATCCCACCAGTGTCCAATTTAATACTCAGCTTTCTCAGATTTGTTAGTTTGCCGAGCTC
TTCCACATGCTTCAAATGCAAGGCATCAACGCAGTCAAGCTCTTGCAAGTTTATCAAGTTTCCCAACCCA
CCTGGAAGCTTACAACCAGAGTAAACAAACAAACGTGCCAGTCGTTGTAGCCGACTTGTGCTTTCAGGAA
GCTCACGTAATCCATAGGCAACTAGCGTCTCTAGATACAGCAACTCCCCAATTTGCCTGGGAAGCTCCGT
GATTCCTGTAGAAGAGATATCCAAGTATCTTAGCTGATAGAGTCTTTCAATATCCTTGATATGATGATTT
TCCAACTGATCGCAGTCTTGCAAGTCTAGCACGCGCAAGCATTTTGACCTCCCAAGCGAAGGCAATAGCT
TGATATCCCCAAAAGCAGTGATTGACCGAGCGTGTGACAGATCCAATTGCTCCACGATTTCTTCATCCTC
ATTCCCCATTAGAGAGAGCCGACGAACTATGCCATTAGGCTTGCATTGTTTCTTTAGGACAGTACACATG
TTCTCTTCAGAGGATTTGTCAATTAGGAAATCAAGGATGGTGTCATGGACTCGGCAATACATTGCCTTGC
CGTCATACCCTATGTTGCCGGGCTGTATTAGACTTCTGTTCACAAGCTGGTGAAAATATTCCTCTCCTAA
TTCCATGAGATCTTGTCCACTTTCTCCATGGATAAAGCCTTCAGAAATCCATCTGCGTACTAACCGCTTC
CTTCCAATCAATTGGTCTTCAGGAAACAGAGCCAGGTACAATAAGCAGCTTCTTAGGTGGTGGGGAAGAT
CAAAATAACTAAGAGACAATATGTAATTCATGGTTTCTATTATATCACTTTTGACCTTTGAAGAGCGTAT
TGAATGTCGCACCCGATCCCACTCTTCTTTTGTTTCCCTTGTTGTGACCAACACGCTAGAAATGGCATTG
ATGGCCAGAGGTAGGCCACGGCATTTTTTCAAAATATCATTGGCAGCTTCTTTCAAGCTATCAGGACAGC
TTTCTTCACAGCCAAATATCCTCTTGAAAAACAATTTCTTCGAGTCAGCCTCACTGAGTGGTTTCATCTC
ATAGACAAGATCTTCACTAGAAGGAGAACAAGATTTGGCAACATCAACTATACGTGTTGTGATAATTATT
CTGCTGCCCAATGTATTCTTGACAAATGCACATTTCAAAGTTTCCCATGTTCCTAACTCCCATATATCAT
CAATTATGATAAAGTACCTGCAACACAGTTTCATGAACATACACATTAGAGCTCATTAGATATTTATAGT
AACACCTACCAAGTAACCTAAAATCCTGAAACAATCTCACATCTGTGTGCATCCTAGATATAATACACCT
TGATGTAATTGTCTAGCATCAAGAAAGTTGTCATTATCTAAAATAAGTGAAATCCTGAGAGCATCTCACA
ATAATACACAGCTACAGATGGGGGAGAAACTCAAAGATAACAACTCCACACATAGTAGTACTAGGTACAA
GCAACTCTAACACGCCAACGGATTTGGTCCGTGTGTGTCCATTAGGGTCGAAAGGCACAAAAACGCCGGC
CCAACGTGCGGACACAAACCCAAATCACGTCCGTTCGGCATCCATGTAGACGCATTTCCAGCCCAAATTT
GTGCCTGATTTGCGTTCACACGAACACGAGACGGACGTGTTGCGCGTCCGCTCGGTGTGCGCCTCGGGCT
GGCGTGTCTGCCAGCCAACTACCACCACAGACGTAGTCAATGGCGCCCACCTACCTCGGGCCCGCATGGC
AGTGACTAGAAACGTCCGGATCACGCCCTTTTTAATTGCAAGGGTGCGGCGGGGCGGGCCTCATCCACTT
CTCCTCCCACTCTAGTCCACATCTGCTCCCTCGCCGGTGACAGAAAACCCTAGCCGTCATGGGTTTCTTT
GGCAAAGGTAAGGGCAAGGCAAGCACGACCACGAGGCCGGCTCGTTGCAAGGGCCGGTGAGGCCGGCAGC
GAAGGGGTTCGCATTGGTGTCGGCGCTGCGGGATGGGAGGGCGGCAGCGCCACGGGACCACCAGTACATC
CCGGTGCACCACGCGTAGTTAGTACCACCGGGAGTACCGCGTCTCACTGCCGTGGCCGGACGTGAACTTC
CCCCACGGCTGGCACCTCGACCCCCACCACATTCCAGTGCCGGCGGTGCCACAGTCCGAGCGTGCGCGCG
CCAACGAGATTCGGGCCCGGCGTGCTCTCCTGACGCCAGAGCAGCGTCGCGACTCCACCCATCGAGGCCA
GACTCCCCTAACTGAGAAGTCTGGTTCACCATCGAGCACCATGTGCGCCTCCGCGACGCCGTCCAGCTCG
AAGCCTGCCCTCCACCGCCGCCACCGGTGGTCAAATAGTAGGTTGAGGAGGAGGCGGCGTTCCTCAAGGC
ATTGGAGGAGGGGGCCCATCACGTCACCGAGGAGTCTTAGTGCGAGGACTCCTAGTGGTCTGGCCTCGAT
GACACGCTGCAGCTATCGGCCGCCAGCTATAGTGTCTACCTGCCGGGACCACCAGCCACATCGTCACCGC
CTGCACCAGCGCTAGCACCACCCGCGCCCACCGGCGTTTACCAATGGCAGGGCATCGTCTGCAAGCGGAT
GAGCAAGCCGCCCATTTGGCTGTGCGTGATGGAGGAGGAGGCGGCCTACCTCGTGGCGTGGAAGGACCGC
ACGCTGGAGGAGGAGCGGTACGACGGCCAGGTCCGCATGCAGCGGGAACCCGAGGGGGAGGAGCGCCAAA
ACTTCGTTGGGCGTGCGATGAGGAGGAGGAGCGGCAGGAGCGCGAGGAGGAGGCGTGCGCGGTGCCAGGT
AGGGCCGCCGCCGCCGCAGACAGCGGAGCAGGCGGTGCTGGCTGCCCACCAGCAGGCCTTCCCGTGGGCT
GAGCTGCCGGCATTCTTCGACCTCACCCACTCCTCCGACGAAGACGCCTAGGGCTGCGGGCTGGGGCGGC
TGTTTTTTATTAATATATTAATGTATTATGTTTAATTATGTGGACTTTGACGGGCTTTAATATGCATTTT
TATTTATATTTAATTATTTTAAGCTTTTTAAGTTTTTTAAATGCCCACGCGGACTAATGCGTAGGCGCAC
CACCCAAAGGCAAAACCAGACACCCCGTCCGCTTGGCCGATCTAAATGGACAAAAATTGCGTCGGCGTGT
TGGAGTTGCTCTTAGATACAATTTGGTGGCAATATAAGAAAAAAAAAGATTGCCATAGAAGGCAAGCGAA
AAATAGCAAGATTTAACAACCAAGAGGAAAAAAATATGAATGCTCAGGCCGAGTAAAGGCAGCTGTTGCC
AGTGGCAAGGTACAATGTTTTGCCACTGCCAATAGCATGTTCGCAAGAGGATAGATATTGAAACAATGAT
GGGGACTACCTATTTTCTTTTGTCATTTTGGTAACAAGTTATTTCCTCATGATTGGTAGGACCACATATT
GAGTGGTGGCTCTGCGCCTCAATTCGTCATGCAAATTGCTACGAAACCAGGAAAGACGCAACAACCTACT
GTTGTCATTATGTTACGCTAGTCAGGCTGGTCCGATCTGACTATGATTAATTCTTCCCTTTTCTCTTTTT
GTGTTATGGGCATAGATTCTTCAACGGATGTTTGATATCCATTCAAGATTATAATACTGATAACCGTAGG
TTTATAGCCTCTAGAAACCCTATGTTCTTAAAGTGGCTAATCACAAACCTAATGTACTGCATATCCGGTA
ACAATGGTCTGCACATGCAAGTGCTTTGGGTCCTTAGAAGATAGATATATTTGCAGTCATGTAGTGCGTG
CGGATATTTATCTTGTACAAAAGAGAGGGAATTGCATGTACTTTATTGTTTTGACTGACGCCATGTCACA
ATTATTTAATAAACAGAACATAGCCGCAAGTTTAACAAACTTGTGGCAATCAAATTAGAAAATGTGTGGC
GACAGAAATCGGCAAACACATTTTAGCTATATCTTAATTAGTGAACAGATCGACATAAGTTGCAAGAAAC
AATGACTTGAAAGTTTAAGCGCAGTCATACAAGTTGAGGACGAAAGTAAATCACACAAAGCAATCTTCAT
TAGCAAAATTCTAGGCAACCGATTATGCATGAGCTAATTAAGCAATGTTACTTCGTAGCAGATCTCACAT
ACATACCTTGTGTCTTGGAGGAATTCTCGAATCTTGTCGATGATGAGTTGTATATCATCTAATCTAGAGC
AAGCATCGTCTTTCTTGGTGATTTGTGATAATATAGATCTTAATATCGCCTTCATGTCAGGCTTGCGTGA
AATCGAGACAAAAGCCCCGCAGTCGAAGGTCGCTCCAAGGTTGACCCGGATCTGGTTGGCGAGCGTGGTC
TTGCCCAACCCTCCATATCCAACAATAGAGACAGATTTCAGTGATTGGCCTTCTTTCTCATTCAGCCACT
TGACAAGTTCATCCTTTGGTCCATCAATTCCGACGAGCTCTGCGGCGTCTTTGTAGACTGCACGAAGTCG
AGGGTCGACCTTGTCTTTTGCCGGCATAGAGGAGGAGGAGTCGTCAATCTTGTACCTTGAGTGGCAACAA
ATCGGTCACAAATCTGATGGTAGGTACTAATAGTACTGTAAGGAGAACAAGATCTGGTACCTTGAAAATC
TGTCGCTGACATCCTTAATTTCTTTCTTGATGTCTTTGACCTCCTTGGCGATCCTGCGGCGGGCCTTGAT
GTCCGGCAGCAAGTTCTTGCACTTGTCCATGAGCTTGGCGACGCCATGAGCCGCCTCGGAACAGGAGGAC
CCGTGTTCCTGTTCCACGAGGACCATGAACTTGTCGATGTTGTCCTCTATCTTATAGGACATCTCCCGCA
CCGCCGTCACACGCAGCTTTGTTGGTTCGTCAGGCTCCTCCACATCTGACATCTTGAGGAGGAACGCGCA
CATGACCTCCAGCTCGTCCTTGAGGAACTTGATGTCCCCACGGACGTTCTTGAGCAGCTTGTATTCATCC
GTCAACATAGCTCCCAACTTCCGCAGGAGGGAACCCATTGCCCCTGTGGATGCGCTCACCAGAACTTCCG
CCATCATTGAGAGCTCTCTTGATCAATCAGCTGAAACCTGCAAATCGATGAATTTAGGGATCTGTAACAC
AATCCAAGCTCTGGTGGAACTGAGTTGGCAAGCCAAATCGATGAATGTGGGGATCTGGACCAAGCCCACC
TTTTGATGCTTCAGAGGAGAGCAGAACACAACGGCGGCGTCTTCGTCGGATGGTCACGCTGTGCGGACAA
CGAAGCGGGTCAGTGGATTAAACGCTTTGCTCGATGGGGACAACACGGCGGCCCTGTAATAAAAACTTAT
AGCCGGGTCAGCGCCTTGGATGCATGGTGCTCTGAATAATGACTGGGCAAATCAATGAGACTCGTCAAGC
AGGAGAAGCAATGACTTTTTAGACCCAAGCATTGCTACTTTACTGGAAACAAATCGACAAGAAACATACC
CGGAGGTTGGATGAGATTAGCAACAAGGTGGATGGATCTGTTCAAGGCAGCACAATGGAAGCGGGGACAG
AGGAAGTCCAACAGCAGTCAAGAGAGTAAATTGCTTGGAATACAGTGGTACTCCGTACTAGATAGATACA
GAGCCCCACGACCCCACCCTGGATTCAATCAACACAAATCGGTCAGAATCTCAAGCAGGAGAAGTAATAA
CTTTTAGATCCCTTTTTAGATCCAATAACTGGTAAAAAAACAGAGCAGAGGAAGACCCCACTGCCACGGC
CACGGGTGTCAAGGTCGGATCGCCGTCAGTGGAGAAAGAGCAGAGGAAGACCCCACCTTTTTGTGCTTCA
CGGCAGAGCAGAACACAGCGGCGGTGGCCTCGTCGGACAACGAAGCGAAAGCGGCGGCTGGGCACCAGAG
GCCAGATCCGTGAGGGGACAAGACGGCGCTTCACTCAATCTGGAAGTATAATCTGGGAAATCAGCAGATG
AACAAGGAAGGTGGGGATGTGGAAGATTTCAGTAGCAAGAAAGATGAGACAAAGTTACCAGGTCAGTGGA
TTCCATGCGTGGTGCTCTGAATAATGATTGGAAACTCCATGATTCTTGCTAGCTGCTCCACTGCCACCCC
AAATGATTCAACCAACACAAATCGATCAGACTCCCAAGCAAGCAGTGAAGCAGGAGACGTAAGTTTTTAG
ATCCAAGCGTACTTCAGCTGGAAAGAAATATACCTCCACTCCACAGGTGTCAGGGGCGAGCTCGGAGGTT
GGACGAGCTCACCAAACAAGAAGCCGGATCGACCAGGAGATGAGGACTGAGATGATAGGAAGGGAGCACT
CTGTCGGATCCGTGAGCGTGTGGGCACCAGAGGCCAGATCCGTGAGCGTGTGGAGGTCAGTGGATTCGAT
GCATGGTGCAAAATAGATGAATATGGGGAGCTGTAATCCAATCAAAACTGTGTGAAGCTTTAATTTCAAC
GAGCTATAGAACAGAGTTGCCAATCCAAACTGTGATATCCATCCAAACCCACCTTTGATACTTCACGGCA
GAGGAGAACACAGCCGCGGCGTCAACACCGGATGGCCGTCACCGTTGATGCTTCACCGGCAGAGGAGGAC
AGAGCAGAACACAGCGGCGTCGTAGGGGACAAGACGGCGGCGGATGTCGCTTCACTCGATCTGGAAGAAT
AAGTAAGAACTTACCATCAAGCAAATCAGCAGATTAATAAGAAGAGAATAGCAAGAAAGATGGGAGGGAA
ATTTTTACCAGGCCACTAGTATGGTGCTCTGAATAGTCACTGGAAACTGCCACCCGAAATCTCCACGGAG
GATGGATGAGATCAGCAACAAGGCGGATCGATCTGTTCCAGGCAGCGCAATGGAGGAGACTGAGAGGAAG
CGGAGACGAGGAGCAGAGGAAGACCAACAGCACTCAAGAGAGTAAATTGCTTGGAATATCCATCCTAGAT
AGATACAGAGCCCCACGATCCCACCCTGAGTTCAATCAACACAAATGGATCAGAATCTGAAGCAGGAGAA
GTAATAAGTTTTAGATCCAAGCATTGCTACTTTAAGTGGAAACAAATCGACAGGAAATATATATACCCAA
AAAGTCCACGGTCACCAATAGAGCAGTCAGTTGGCAGGGGCGAGGCCAATAGGAGGCGAGATGAGATCAG
CAACAAGGGCGGATCTATCTTATTCGAGGGAGGAGGAGAGGACTGAGATGAGAATGAGGAGAGGAAGGGA
GTACTCAGTGGAGGGAGACGAGGAGCATCAAGAGAGGATACTACTTTAGCACGCTCCTCGAATACTAGTA
CGTATTACAGGGAGGGATACCCTCTGCCTTTGGGCTGATATGTTTATTCAGTGGGTACCTATGGTCAGTC
CACCAGCCATGCTTCACCAAATATTATCCCTAAATAGCCCTTTTGAAATTTAAGTAAGCACATCCTCAAC
ACTCTTAAAGCGGCCGCCACCGCGGCTGAGTGGCTCCTTCAAGCTTGCGGATCCGGGCGGAAATAGGTAA
AGAAGTTGCGGATAAGGTAATTGCCATTGCAGATTATTTGGATTGAGAGTGAATATGAGACTCTAATTGG
ATACCGAGGGGAATTTATGGAACGTCAGTGGAGCATTTTTGACAAGAAATATTTGCTAGCTGATAGTGAC
CTTAGGCGACTTTTGAACGCGCAATAATGGTTTCTGACGTATGTGCTTAGCTCATTAAACTCCAGAAACC
CGCGGCTGAGTGGCTCCTTCAACGTTGCGGTTCTGTCAGTTCCAAACGTAAAACGGCTTGTCCCGCGTCA
TCGGCGGGGGTCATAACGTGACTCCCTTAATTCTCCGCTCATGATCAGATTGTCGTTTCCCGCCTTCAGT
TTAAACTATCAGTGTTTGACAGGATATATTGGCGGGTAAACCTAAGAGAAAAGAGCGTTTATTAGAATAA
TCGGATATTTAAAAGGGCGTGAAAAGGTTTATCCGTTCGTCCATTTGTATGTGCATGCCAACCACAGGGT
TCCCCTCGGGAGTGCTTGGCATTCCGTGCGATAATGACTTCTGTTCAACCACCCAAACGTCGGAAAGCCT
GACGACGGAGCAGCATTCCAAAAAGATCCCTTGGCTCGTCTGGGTCGGCTAGAAGGTCGAGTGGGCTGCT
GTGGCTTGATCCCTCAACGCGGTCGCGGACGTAGCGCAGCGCCGAAAAATCCTCGATCGCAAATCCGACG
CTGTCGAAAAGCGTGATCTGCTTGTCGCTCTTTCGGCCGACGTCCTGGCCAGTCATCACGCGCCAAAGTT
CCGTCACAGGATGATCTGGCGCGAGTTGCTGGATCTCGCCTTCAATCCGGGTCTGTGGCGGGAACTCCAC
GAAAATATCCGAACGCAGCAAGATCGTCGACCCTTTCCGACGCTCACCGGGCTGGTTGCCCTCGCCGCTG
GGCTGGCGGCCGTCTATGGCCCTGCAAACGCGCCAGAAACGCCGTCGAAGCCGTGTGCGAGACACCGCGG
CCGGCCGCCGGCGTTGTGGATACCTCGCGGAAAACTTGGCCCTCACTGACAGATGAGGGGCGGACGTTGA
CACTTGAGGGGCCGACTCACCCGGCGCGGCGTTGACAGATGAGGGGCAGGCTCGATTTCGGCCGGCGACG
TGGAGCTGGCCAGCCTCGCAAATCGGCGAAAACGCCTGATTTTACGCGAGTTTCCCACAGATGATGTGGA
CAAGCCTGGGGATAAGTGCCCTGCGGTATTGACACTTGAGGGGCGCGACTACTGACAGATGAGGGGCGCG
ATCCTTGACACTTGAGGGGCAGAGTGCTGACAGATGAGGGGCGCACCTATTGACATTTGAGGGGCTGTCC
ACAGGCAGAAAATCCAGCATTTGCAAGGGTTTCCGCCCGTTTTTCGGCCACCGCTAACCTGTCTTTTAAC
CTGCTTTTAAACCAATATTTATAAACCTTGTTTTTAACCAGGGCTGCGCCCTGTGCGCGTGACCGCGCAC
GCCGAAGGGGGGTGCCCCCCCTTCTCGAACCCTCCCGGCCCGCTAACGCGGGCCTCCCATCCCCCCAGGG
GCTGCGCCCCTCGGCCGCGAACGGCCTCACCCCAAAAATGGCAGCCAAGCTCCTAACATTTTATTAGAGA
GCAGGCTAGTTGCTTAGATACATGATCTTCAGGCCGTTATCTGTCAGGGCAAGCGAAAATTGGCCATTTA
TGACGACCAATGCCCCGCAGAAGCTCCCATCTTTGCCGCCATAGACGCCGCGCCCCCCTTTTGGGGTGTA
GAACATCCTTTTGCCAGATGTGGAAAAGAAGTTCGTTGTCCCATTGTTGGCAATGACGTAGTAGCCGGCG
AAAGTGCGAGACCCATTTGCGCTATATATAAGCCTACGATTTCCGTTGCGACTATTGTCGTAATTGGATG
AACTATTATCGTAGTTGCTCTCAGAGTTGTCGTAATTTGATGGACTATTGTCGTAATTGCTTATGGAGTT
GTCGTAGTTGCTTGGAGAAATGTCGTAGTTGGATGGGGAGTAGTCATAGGGAAGACGAGCTTCATCCACT
AAAACAATTGGCAGGTCAGCAAGTGCCTGCCCCGATGCCATCGCAAGTACGAGGCTTAGAACCACCTTCA
ACAGATCGCGCATAGTCTTCCCCAGCTCTCTAACGCTTGAGTTAAGCCGCGCCGCGAAGCGGCGTCGGCT
TGAACGAATTGTTAGACATTATTTGCCGACTACCTTGGTGATCTCGCCTTTCACGTAGTGAACAAATTCT
TCCAACTGATCTGCGCGCGAGGCCAAGCGATCTTCTTGTCCAAGATAAGCCTGCCTAGCTTCAAGTATGA
CGGGCTGATACTGGGCCGGCAGGCGCTCCATTGCCCAGTCGGCAGCGACATCCTTCGGCGCGATTTTGCC
GGTTACTGCGCTGTACCAAATGCGGGACAACGTAAGCACTACATTTCGCTCATCGCCAGCCCAGTCGGGC
GGCGAGTTCCATAGCGTTAAGGTTTCATTTAGCGCCTCAAATAGATCCTGTTCAGGAACCGGATCAAAGA
GTTCCTCCGCCGCTGGACCTACCAAGGCAACGCTATGTTCTCTTGCTTTTGTCAGCAAGATAGCCAGATC
AATGTCGATCGTGGCTGGCTCGAAGATACCTGCAAGAATGTCATTGCGCTGCCATTCTCCAAATTGCAGT
TCGCGCTTAGCTGGATAACGCCACGGAATGATGTCGTCGTGCACAACAATGGTGACTTCTACAGCGCGGA
GAATCTCGCTCTCTCCAGGGGAAGCCGAAGTTTCCAAAAGGTCGTTGATCAAAGCTCGCCGCGTTGTTTC
ATCAAGCCTTACGGTCACCGTAACCAGCAAATCAATATCACTGTGTGGCTTCAGGCCGCCATCCACTGCG
GAGCCGTACAAATGTACGGCCAGCAACGTCGGTTCGAGATGGCGCTCGATGACGCCAACTACCTCTGATA
GTTGAGTCGATACTTCGGCGATCACCGCTTCCCTCATGATGTTTAACTCCTGAATTAAGCCGCGCCGCGA
AGCGGTGTCGGCTTGAATGAATTGTTAGGCGTCATCCTGTGCTCCCGAGAACCAGTACCAGTACATCGCT
GTTTCGTTCGAGACTTGAGGTCTAGTTTTATACGTGAACAGGTCAATGCCGCCGAGAGTAAAGCCACATT
TTGCGTACAAATTGCAGGCAGGTACATTGTTCGTTTGTGTCTCTAATCGTATGCCAAGGAGCTGTCTGCT
TAGTGCCCACTTTTTCGCAAATTCGATGAGACTGTGCGCGACTCCTTTGCCTCGGTGCGTGTGCGACACA
ACAATGTGTTCGATAGAGGCTAGATCGTTCCATGTTGAGTTGAGTTCAATCTTCCCGACAAGCTCTTGGT
CGATGAATGCGCCATAGCAAGCAGAGTCTTCATCAGAGTCATCATCCGAGATGTAATCCTTCCGGTAGGG
GCTCACACTTCTGGTAGATAGTTCAAAGCCTTGGTCGGATAGGTGCACATCGAACACTTCACGAACAATG
AAATGGTTCTCAGCATCCAATGTTTCCGCCACCTGCTCAGGGATCACCGAAATCTTCATATGACGCCTAA
CGCCTGGCACAGCGGATCGCAAACCTGGCGCGGCTTTTGGCACAAAAGGCGTGACAGGTTTGCGAATCCG
TTGCTGCCACTTGTTTAATAGACTGGATGGAGGCGGATAAAGTTGCAGGACCACTTCTGCGCTCGGCCCT
TCCGGCTGGCTGGTTTATTGCTGATAAATCTGGAGCCGGTGAGCGTGGGTCTCGCGGTATCATTGCAGCA
CTGGGGCCAGATGGTAAGCCCTCCCGTATCGTAGTTATCTACACGACGGGGAGTCAGGCAACTATGGATG
AACGAAATAGACAGATCGCTGAGATAGGTGCCTCACTGATTAAGCATTGGTAACTGTCAGACCAAGTTTA
CTCATATATACTTTAGATTGATTTAAAACTTCATTTTTAATTTAAAAGGATCTAGGTGAAGATCCTTTTT
GATAATCTCATGACCAAAATCCCTTAACGTGAGTTTTCGTTCCACTGAGCGTCAGACCCCGTAGAAAAGA
TCAAAGGATCTTCTTGATATCCTTTTTTTCTGCGCGTAATCTGCTGCTTGCAAACAAAAAAACCACCGCT
ACCAGCGGTGGTTTGTTTGCCGGATCAAGAGCTACCAACTCTTTTTCCGAAGGTAACTGGCTTCAGCAGA
GCGCAGATACCAAATACTGTCCTTCTAGTGTAGCCGTAGTTAGGCCACCACTTCAAGAACTCTGTAGCAC
CGCCTACATACCTCGCTCTGCTAATCCTGTTACCAGTGGCTGCTGCCAGTGGCGATAAGTCGTGTCTTAC
CGGGTTGGACTCAAGACGATAGTTACCGGATAAGGCGCAGCGGTCGGGCTGAACGGGGGGTTCGTGCACA
CAGCCCAGCTTGGAGCGAACGACCTACACCGAACTGAGATACCTACAGCGTGAGCTATGAGAAAGCGCCA
CGCTTCCCGAAGGGAGAAAGGCGGACAGGTATCCGGTAAGCGGCAGGGTCGGAACAGGAGAGCGCACGAG
GGAGCTTCCAGGGGGAAACGCCTGGTATCTTTATAGTCCTGTCGGGTTTCGCCACCTCTGACTTGAGCGT
CGATTTTTGTGATGCTCGTCAGGGGGGCGGAGCCTATGGAAAAACGCCAGCAACGCGGCCTTTTTACGGT
TCCTGGCCTTTTGCTGGCCTTTTGCTCACATGTTCTTTCCTGCGTTATCCCCTGATTCTGTGGATAACCG
TATTACCGCCTTTGAGTGAGCTGATACCGCTCGCCGCAGCCGAACGACCGAGCGCAGCGAGTCAGTGAGC
GAGGAAGCGGAAGAGCGCCTGATGCGGTATTTTCTCCTTACGCATCTGTGCGGTATTTCACACCGCATAT
GAAGATCGGCGGCAATAGCTTCTTAGCGCCATCCCGGCTGAGAAAGCCCAGTAAGGAAACAACTGTAGGT
TCGAGTCGCGAGATCCCCCGGAACCAAAGGAAGTAGGTTAAACCCGCTCCGATCAGGCCGAGCCACGCCA
GGCCGAGAACATTGGTTCCTGTAGGCATCGGGATTGGCGGATCAAACACTAAAGCTACTGGAACGAGCAG
AAGTCCTCCGGCCGCCAGTTGCCAGGCGGTAAAGGTGAGCAGAGGCACGGGAGGTTGCCACTTGCGGGTC
AGCACGGTTCCGAACGCCATGGAAACCGCCCCCGCCAGGCCCGCTGCGACGCCGACAGGATCTAGCGCTG
CGTTTGGTGTCAACACCAACAGCGCCACGCCCGCAGTTCCGCAAATAGCCCCCAGGACCGCCATCAATCG
TATCGGGCTACCTAGCAGAGCGGCAGAGATGAACACGACCATCAGCGGCTGCACAGCGCCTACCGTCGCC
GCGACCCCGCCCGGCAGGCGGTAGACCGAAATAAACAACAAGCTCCAGAATAGCGAAATATTAAGTGCGC
CGAGGATGAAGATGCGCATCCACCAGATTCCCGTTGGAATCTGTCGGACGATCATCACGAGCAATAAACC
CGCCGGCAACGCCCGCAGCAGCATACCGGCGACCCCTCGGCCTCGCTGTTCGGGCTCCACGAAAACGCCG
GACAGATGCGCCTTGTGAGCGTCCTTGGGGCCGTCCTCCTGTTTGAAGACCGACAGCCCAATGATCTCGC
CGTCGATGTAGGCGCCGAATGCCACGGCATCTCGCAACCGTTCAGCGAACGCCTCCATGGGCTTTTTCTC
CTCGTGCTCGTAAACGGACCCGAACATCTCTGGAGCTTTCTTCAGGGCCGACAATCGGATCTCGCGGAAA
TCCTGCACGTCGGCCGCTCCAAGCCGTCGAATCTGAGCCTTAATCACAATTGTCAATTTTAATCCTCTGT
TTATCGGCAGTTCGTAGAGCGCGCCGTGCGTCCCGAGCGATACTGAGCGAAGCAAGTGCGTCGAGCAGTG
CCCGCTTGTTCCTGAAATGCCAGTAAAGCGCTGGCTGCTGAACCCCCAGCCGGAACTGACCCCACAAGGC
CCTAGCGTTTGCAATGCACCAGGTCATCATTGACCCAGGCGTGTTCCACCAGGCCGCTGCCTCGCAACTC
TTCGCAGGCTTCGCCGACCTGCTCGCGCCACTTCTTCACGCGGGTGGAATCCGATCCGCACATGAGGCGG
AAGGTTTCCAGCTTGAGCGGGTACGGCTCCCGGTGCGAGCTGAAATAGTCGAACATCCGTCGGGCCGTCG
GCGACAGCTTGCGGTACTTCTCCCATATGAATTTCGTGTAGTGGTCGCCAGCAAACAGCACGACGATTTC
CTCGTCGATCAGGACCTGGCAACGGGACGTTTTCTTGCCACGGTCCAGGACGCGGAAGCGGTGCAGCAGC
GACACCGATTCCAGGTGCCCAACGCGGTCGGACGTGAAGCCCATCGCCGTCGCCTGTAGGCGCGACAGGC
ATTCCTCGGCCTTCGTGTAATACCGGCCATTGATCGACCAGCCCAGGTCCTGGCAAAGCTCGTAGAACGT
GAAGGTGATCGGCTCGCCGATAGGGGTGCGCTTCGCGTACTCCAACACCTGCTGCCACACCAGTTCGTCA
TCGTCGGCCCGCAGCTCGACGCCGGTGTAGGTGATCTTCACGTCCTTGTTGACGTGGAAAATGACCTTGT
TTTGCAGCGCCTCGCGCGGGATTTTCTTGTTGCGCGTGGTGAACAGGGCAGAGCGGGCCGTGTCGTTTGG
CATCGCTCGCATCGTGTCCGGCCACGGCGCAATATCGAACAAGGAAAGCTGCATTTCCTTGATCTGCTGC
TTCGTGTGTTTCAGCAACGCGGCCTGCTTGGCCTCGCTGACCTGTTTTGCCAGGTCCTCGCCGGCGGTTT
TTCGCTTCTTGGTCGTCATAGTTCCTCGCGTGTCGATGGTCATCGACTTCGCCAAACCTGCCGCCTCCTG
TTCGAGACGACGCGAACGCTCCACGGCGGCCGATGGCGCGGGCAGGGCAGGGGGAGCCAGTTGCACGCTG
TCGCGCTCGATCTTGGCCGTAGCTTGCTGGACCATCGAGCCGACGGACTGGAAGGTTTCGCGGGGCGCAC
GCATGACGGTGCGGCTTGCGATGGTTTCGGCATCCTCGGCGGAAAACCCCGCGTCGATCAGTTCTTGCCT
GTATGCCTTCCGGTCAAACGTCCGATTCATTCACCCTCCTTGCGGGATTGCCCCGACTCACGCCGGGGCA
ATGTGCCCTTATTCCTGATTTGACCCGCCTGGTGCCTTGGTGTCCAGATAATCCACCTTATCGGCAATGA
AGTCGGTCCCGTAGACCGTCTGGCCGTCCTTCTCGTACTTGGTATTCCGAATCTTGCCCTGCACGAATAC
CAGCTCCGCGAAGTCGCTCTTCTTGATGGAGCGCATGGGGACGTGCTTGGCAATCACGCGCACCCCCCGG
CCGTTTTAGCGGCTAAAAAAGTCATGGCTCTGCCCTCGGGCGGACCACGCCCATCATGACCTTGCCAAGC
TCGTCCTGCTTCTCTTCGATCTTCGCCAGCAGGGCGAGGATCGTGGCATCACCGAACCGCGCCGTGCGCG
GGTCGTCGGTGAGCCAGAGTTTCAGCAGGCCGCCCAGGCGGCCCAGGTCGCCATTGATGCGGGCCAGCTC
GCGGACGTGCTCATAGTCCACGACGCCCGTGATTTTGTAGCCCTGGCCGACGGCCAGCAGGTAGGCCGAC
AGGCTCATGCCGGCCGCCGCCGCCTTTTCCTCAATCGCTCTTCGTTCGTCTGGAAGGCAGTACACCTTGA
TAGGTGGGCTGCCCTTCCTGGTTGGGTAATGACTCCAACTTATTGATAGTGTTTTATGTTCAGATAATGC
CCGATGACTTTGTCATGCAGCTCCACCGATTTTGAGAACGACAGCGACTTCCGTCCCAGCCGTGCCAGGT
GCTGCCTCAGATTCAGGTTATGCCGCTCAATTCGCTGCGTATATCGCTTGCTGATTACGTGCAGCTTTCC
CTTCAGGCGGGATTCATACAGCGGCCAGCCATCCGTCATCCATATCACCACGTCAAAGGGTGACAGCAGG
CTCATAAGACGCCCCAGCGTCGCCATAGTGCGTTCACCGAATACGTGCGCAACAACCGTCTTCCGGAGAC
TGTCATACGCGTAAAACAGCCAGCGCTGGCGCGATTTAGCCCCGACATAGCCCCACTGTTCGTCCATTTC
CGCGCAGACGATGACGTCACTGCCCGGCTGTATGCGCGAGGTTACCGACTGCGGCCTGAGTTTTTTAAGT
GACGTAAAATCGTGTTGAGGCCAACGCCCATAATGCGGGCTGTTGCCCGGCATCCAACGCCATTCATGGC
CATATCAATGATTTTCTGGTGCGTACCGGGTTGAGAAGCGGTGTAAGTGAACTGCAGTTGCCATGTTTTA
CGGCAGTGAGAGCAGAGATAGCGCTGATGTCCGGCGGTGCTTTTGCCGTTACGCACCACCCCGTCAGTAG
CTGAACAGGAGGGACAGCTGATAGAAACAGAAGCCACTGGAGCACCTCAAAAACACCATCATACACTAAA
TCAGTAAGTTGGCAGCATCACCCCTGGTTGGCTTGGTTTCATCAGCCATCCGCTTGCCCTCATCTGTTAC
GCCGGCGGTAGCCGGCCAGCCTCGCAGAGCAGGATTCCCGTTGAGCACCGCCAGGTGCGAATAAGGGACA
GTGAAGAAGGAACACCCGCTCGCGGGTGGGCCTACTTCACCTATCCTGCCCGGCTGACGCCGTTGGATAC
ACCAAGGAAAGTCTACACGAACCCTTTGGCAAAATCCTGTATATCGTGCGAAAAAGGATGGATATACCGA
AAAAATCGCTATAATGACCCCGAAGCAGGGTTATGCAGCGGAAAAGATCC
